Addgene plasmid #216409: Efg1-ΔDBD-Y401S/Y404S/Y409S
Purpose: Expresses 6xHis-tagged N- and C-terminal prion-like domains of Efg1 with Y401/Y404/Y409 to serine mutations
Depositing lab: Nicolas Fawzi. Depositing organization: Brown University. Publication: Structure and interactions of prion-like domains in transcription factor Efg1 phase separation. Wang SH, Zheng T, Fawzi NL. Biophys J. 2024 Jun 4;123(11):1481-1493. doi: 10.1016/j.bpj.2024.01.030. Epub 2024 Feb 1. PubMed 38297837.
Backbone
  Vector backbone: pJ411
  Backbone size w/o insert (bp): 4005
  Total vector size (bp): 5142
  Vector type: Bacterial Expression
Growth in bacteria
  Bacterial resistance: Kanamycin, 50 μg/mL
  Growth temperature: 37°C
  Growth strain: DH5alpha
  Copy number: High Copy
Gene/Insert
  Gene/Insert name: Efg1-ΔDBD-Y401S/Y404S/Y409S
  Species: Candida albicans (Yeast)
  Insert size (bp): 1137
  Mutation: changed Tyrosine 401, 404 and 409 to Serine, and deleted amino acids 182-356
  Tag / fusion protein: 6xHis-tags (N terminal on backbone)
Terms and licenses: Academic/Nonprofit Terms; Industry Terms: Not Available to Industry
Depositor comments: Please visit https://doi.org/10.1101/2023.11.09.566450 for bioRxiv preprint.
How to cite: Efg1-ΔDBD-Y401S/Y404S/Y409S was a gift from Nicolas Fawzi (Addgene plasmid # 216409 ; http://n2t.net/addgene:216409 ; RRID:Addgene_216409)
