[The description below was written by a language model from this plasmid's Addgene catalogue record and pLannotate feature annotations shown in this document.]
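Description:
Efg1-ΔDBD-Y401S/Y404S/Y409S is a 5,142 bp bacterial expression plasmid built on the pJ411 backbone, designed for producing a mutant fragment of the Candida albicans transcription factor Efg1 in E. coli. It replicates from a high-copy ColE1/pUC-type origin and is selected with kanamycin through an aph(3')-Ia aminoglycoside phosphotransferase gene, which the annotation places downstream of a bla-type promoter fragment. The backbone also carries lacI with its own promoter, along with rrnB terminator fragments that insulate the expression and marker units.

The payload is a 1,137 bp open reading frame annotated as an EFG1 fragment, placed under a T7 promoter immediately followed by a lac operator and closed by a T7 terminator. Transcription therefore depends on T7 RNA polymerase supplied by the host and is held off by the plasmid-encoded Lac repressor until an inducer such as IPTG is added. The encoded protein lacks residues 182–356, a deletion the construct name designates ΔDBD (removal of the DNA-binding domain). This leaves the N- and C-terminal prion-like domains joined together. Tyrosines 401, 404 and 409 are each changed to serine. The catalogue lists an N-terminal 6xHis tag contributed by the backbone for affinity purification, although the feature table does not annotate it separately.

Efg1 regulates white–opaque cell-type switching in C. albicans, and the associated work concerns the structure and interactions of its prion-like domains in phase separation. This plasmid supplies recombinant protein for such studies, presumably to test the contribution of these three tyrosines, though the record does not state this explicitly.
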