Features (pLannotate 1.2.2; 14 found; start..end, strand, type, name):
    263..281     +  promoter       T7 promoter: promoter for bacteriophage T7 RNA polymerase
    282..306     +  protein_bind   lac operator: The lac repressor binds to the lac operator to inhibit transcription in E. coli. This inhibition can be relieved by adding lactose or isopropyl-β-D-thiogalactopyranoside (IPTG). lac repressor encoded by lacI
    409..1545    +  CDS            EFG1 (fragment): EFG1_CANAL - Experimental evidence at protein level: Swiss-Prot protein existence level 1. Transcriptional regulator of the switch between 2 heritable states, the white and opaque states. These 2 cell types differ in many characteristics, including cell structure, mating competence, and virulence. Each state is heritable for many generations, and switching between states occurs stochastically, at low frequency. Antagonizes the action of WOR1, WOR2 and CZF1, and promotes the white state. In white cells, EFG1 represses WOR1 indirectly through WOR2 to maintain white cell identity. Binds target ge
   1559..1606    +  terminator     T7 terminator: transcription terminator for bacteriophage T7 RNA polymerase
   1666..1706    -  terminator     rrnB T1 terminator (fragment): transcription terminator T1 from the E. coli rrnB gene
   1708..1823    -  ncRNA          5S rRNA: Accession: RF00001 - 5S ribosomal RNA
   1854..1878    +  CDS            KanR (fragment): aminoglycoside phosphotransferase; aph(3')-Ia; confers resistance to kanamycin in bacteria or G418 (Geneticin®) in eukaryotes
   1908..2004    +  promoter       AmpR promoter (fragment): bla
   2007..2816    +  CDS            KanR: aminoglycoside phosphotransferase; aph(3')-Ia; confers resistance to kanamycin in bacteria or G418 (Geneticin®) in eukaryotes
   2825..2898    +  promoter       lacI promoter (fragment): lacI
   2899..3978    +  CDS            lacI: LACI_ECOLI - Experimental evidence at protein level: Swiss-Prot protein existence level 1. Repressor of the lactose operon. Binds allolactose as an inducer. From Escherichia coli (strain K12).
   4067..4655    +  rep_origin     ori: high-copy-number ColE1/pMB1/pBR322/pUC origin of replication
   4880..4897    +  terminator     rrnB T2 terminator (fragment): transcription terminator T2 from the E. coli rrnB gene
   4922..4941    -  CDS            lacZα (fragment): LacZα fragment of β-galactosidase; lacZ fragment
>Addgene plasmid #216409 | Efg1-ΔDBD-Y401S/Y404S/Y409S | addgene full sequence | sequence record 430110 | Addgene NGS Result
AATAAGATACGTTGCTTTTTCGATTGATGAACACCTATAATTAAACTATTCATCTATTATTTATGATTTT
TTGTATATACAATATTTCTAGTTTGTTAAAGAGAATTAAGAAAATAAATCTCGAAAATAATAAAGGGAAA
ATCAGTTTTTGATATCAAAATTATACATGTCAACGATAATACAAAATATAATACAAACTATAAGATGTTA
TCAGTATTTATTATGCATTTAGAATAAATTTTGTGTCGCCCTTCCGCGAAATTAATACGACTCACTATAG
GGGAATTGTGAGCGGATAACAATTCCCCTCTAGAAATAATTTTGTTTAACTTTTGAAGGAGATATACCAT
GGGCAGCGACAAGATCCACCATCACCACCATCACGAAAATCTGTACTTTCAAGGTCATATGAGCACCTAT
AGCATTCCGTATTATAATCAGATGAACGGCAACTACAATAATGGTATGCCGCAGCAGACCACCGCAGCAA
ATCAGCAGGCATTTCCTCAGCAGCAGCAACCGACCACCACCGGTAATGCAAGCCAGCAACAGCAACAGGC
AGCCGCAACCGCAGCAGCGGCAGCAGTTCAGCAGCCGTATAACTATATGTTTTATCAGCAGCAAGGTCAG
CCTGGTCAGCAGACCGGTCAGACCGCAGGTCAGCAGCAACAACAGCAACAGCAGCAGCAGCAATATGATT
ATAACACCTATAACCGCTATCAGTATCCGGCAGCAACCAGCCAGGGTAATTACTATCAGCAGACAATTCC
GAATCAGCTGAGCCAGCCGCAGCCTCAGCATTATAACGGTAGCAATCGTAATTATACCAGCGCACCGAGT
GGTGCACCGATTCCGAGCAATAGCACCAGCGGTCCGAGCCAGCAGCCTCCGCTGCCTGGACAGCAGGCCG
TTCCGATTCCGCCTCATGTTAGCACCATGCAGCAGCCGACATCAGGTAATGGTAATAGCATTAGCGCGAC
CAGCGGTGGTAGCAATGTTAGTGGTGCAAGCGGTGCAGGTAGCACCACCAGTCCGGTTAATACCAAAGCA
GCGACCGCAGCCGGTATTCCGCAGGGCAACTATTCTCAGACCTCTAATCAGCAACAGTCCCCGCAGCAGT
ATGGTCAGTATAATGCACCGGGTAAAAATCAGAATACACCGGCATCACAGCCTGGTAGTACCACCAATGA
TCAGTATCTGCAGCAGCAGCAACAGCAACAACAACAAATGTATGGTTATCAGAGCAACTACTATCAAGGT
GGTGCAGCCAATAGCAGCTATTATCCGAATTATTACCAACAACAGCAGCCGAATTATGCAAGCAGCTATC
CGTATCAACAGCAGCAACAAAAACAGCAGCAACAACAACCGAATCAGCAGCAACAGAGTGATCAGCAGCA
GACCTCAACCCCGAGCGGTGGTGCCGGTACACGTAGCGTTCATCAGAGTCCGCAGGTTCAGAGCCTGACC
CAGGGTAGCGTGCATCCGAGCCCACAGCAGCATCAGGCAAATCAGAGCGCAAGCACCGTTGCAAAAGAAG
AGAAATAACTCGAGCCCCCTAGCATAACCCCTTGGGGCCTCTAAACGGGTCTTGAGGGGTTTTTTGCCCC
TGAGACGCGTCAATCGAGTTCGTACCTAAGGGCGACACCCCCTAATTAGCCCGGGCGAAAGGCCCAGTCT
TTCGACTGAGCCTTTCGTTTTATTTGATGCCTGGCAGTTCCCTACTCTCGCATGGGGAGTCCCCACACTA
CCATCGGCGCTACGGCGTTTCACTTCTGAGTTCGGCATGGGGTCAGGTGGGACCACCGCGCTACTGCCGC
CAGGCAAACAAGGGGTGTTATGAGCCATATTCAGGTATAAATGGGCTCGCGATAATGTTCAGAATTGGTT
AATTGGTTGTAACACTGACCCCTATTTGTTTATTTTTCTAAATACATTCAAATATGTATCCGCTCATGAG
ACAATAACCCTGATAAATGCTTCAATAATATTGAAAAAGGAAGAATATGAGCCATATTCAACGGGAAACG
TCGAGGCCGCGATTAAATTCCAACATGGATGCTGATTTATATGGGTATAAATGGGCTCGCGATAATGTCG
GGCAATCAGGTGCGACAATCTATCGCTTGTATGGGAAGCCCGATGCGCCAGAGTTGTTTCTGAAACATGG
CAAAGGTAGCGTTGCCAATGATGTTACAGATGAGATGGTCAGACTAAACTGGCTGACGGAATTTATGCCA
CTTCCGACCATCAAGCATTTTATCCGTACTCCTGATGATGCATGGTTACTCACCACTGCGATCCCCGGAA
AAACAGCGTTCCAGGTATTAGAAGAATATCCTGATTCAGGTGAAAATATTGTTGATGCGCTGGCAGTGTT
CCTGCGCCGGTTGCACTCGATTCCTGTTTGTAATTGTCCTTTTAACAGCGATCGCGTATTTCGCCTCGCT
CAGGCGCAATCACGAATGAATAACGGTTTGGTTGATGCGAGTGATTTTGATGACGAGCGTAATGGCTGGC
CTGTTGAACAAGTCTGGAAAGAAATGCATAAACTTTTGCCATTCTCACCGGATTCAGTCGTCACTCATGG
TGATTTCTCACTTGATAACCTTATTTTTGACGAGGGGAAATTAATAGGTTGTATTGATGTTGGACGAGTC
GGAATCGCAGACCGATACCAGGATCTTGCCATCCTATGGAACTGCCTCGGTGAGTTTTCTCCTTCATTAC
AGAAACGGCTTTTTCAAAAATATGGTATTGATAATCCTGATATGAATAAATTGCAATTTCATTTGATGCT
CGATGAGTTTTTCTAAGCGGCGCGCCATCGAATGGCGCAAAACCTTTCGCGGTATGGCATGATAGCGCCC
GGAAGAGAGTCAATTCAGGGTGGTGAATATGAAACCAGTAACGTTATACGATGTCGCAGAGTATGCCGGT
GTCTCTTATCAGACCGTTTCCCGCGTGGTGAACCAGGCCAGCCACGTTTCTGCGAAAACGCGGGAAAAAG
TGGAAGCGGCGATGGCGGAGCTGAATTACATTCCCAACCGCGTGGCACAACAACTGGCGGGCAAACAGTC
GTTGCTGATTGGCGTTGCCACCTCCAGTCTGGCCCTGCACGCGCCGTCGCAAATTGTCGCGGCGATTAAA
TCTCGCGCCGATCAACTGGGTGCCAGCGTGGTGGTGTCGATGGTAGAACGAAGCGGCGTCGAAGCCTGTA
AAGCGGCGGTGCACAATCTTCTCGCGCAACGCGTCAGTGGGCTGATCATTAACTATCCGCTGGATGACCA
GGATGCCATTGCTGTGGAAGCTGCCTGCACTAATGTTCCGGCGTTATTTCTTGATGTCTCTGACCAGACA
CCCATCAACAGTATTATTTTCTCCCATGAGGACGGTACGCGACTGGGCGTGGAGCATCTGGTCGCATTGG
GTCACCAGCAAATCGCGCTGTTAGCGGGCCCATTAAGTTCTGTCTCGGCGCGTCTGCGTCTGGCTGGCTG
GCATAAATATCTCACTCGCAATCAAATTCAGCCGATAGCGGAACGGGAAGGCGACTGGAGTGCCATGTCC
GGTTTTCAACAAACCATGCAAATGCTGAATGAGGGCATCGTTCCCACTGCGATGCTGGTTGCCAACGATC
AGATGGCGCTGGGCGCAATGCGCGCCATTACCGAGTCCGGGCTGCGCGTTGGTGCGGATATCTCGGTAGT
GGGATACGACGATACCGAAGATAGCTCATGTTATATCCCGCCGTTAACCACCATCAAACAGGATTTTCGC
CTGCTGGGGCAAACCAGCGTGGACCGCTTGCTGCAACTCTCTCAGGGCCAGGCGGTGAAGGGCAATCAGC
TGTTGCCAGTCTCACTGGTGAAAAGAAAAACCACCCTGGCGCCCAATACGCAAACCGCCTCTCCCCGCGC
GTTGGCCGATTCATTAATGCAGCTGGCACGACAGGTTTCCCGACTGGAAAGCGGGCAGTGACTCATGACC
AAAATCCCTTAACGTGAGTTACGCGCGCGTCGTTCCACTGAGCGTCAGACCCCGTAGAAAAGATCAAAGG
ATCTTCTTGAGATCCTTTTTTTCTGCGCGTAATCTGCTGCTTGCAAACAAAAAAACCACCGCTACCAGCG
GTGGTTTGTTTGCCGGATCAAGAGCTACCAACTCTTTTTCCGAAGGTAACTGGCTTCAGCAGAGCGCAGA
TACCAAATACTGTTCTTCTAGTGTAGCCGTAGTTAGCCCACCACTTCAAGAACTCTGTAGCACCGCCTAC
ATACCTCGCTCTGCTAATCCTGTTACCAGTGGCTGCTGCCAGTGGCGATAAGTCGTGTCTTACCGGGTTG
GACTCAAGACGATAGTTACCGGATAAGGCGCAGCGGTCGGGCTGAACGGGGGGTTCGTGCACACAGCCCA
GCTTGGAGCGAACGACCTACACCGAACTGAGATACCTACAGCGTGAGCTATGAGAAAGCGCCACGCTTCC
CGAAGGGAGAAAGGCGGACAGGTATCCGGTAAGCGGCAGGGTCGGAACAGGAGAGCGCACGAGGGAGCTT
CCAGGGGGAAACGCCTGGTATCTTTATAGTCCTGTCGGGTTTCGCCACCTCTGACTTGAGCGTCGATTTT
TGTGATGCTCGTCAGGGGGGCGGAGCCTATGGAAAAACGCCAGCAACGCGGCCTTTTTACGGTTCCTGGC
CTTTTGCTGGCCTTTTGCTCACATGTTCTTTCCTGCGTTATCCCCTGATTCTGTGGATAACCGTATTACC
GCCTTTGAGTGAGCTGATACCGCTCGCCGCAGCCGAACGACCGAGCGCAGCGAGTCAGTGAGCGAGGAAG
CGGAAGGCGAGAGTAGGGAACTGCCAGGCATCAAACTAAGCAGAAGGCCCCTGACGGATGGCCTTTTTGC
GTTTCTACAAACTCTTTCTGTGTTGTAAAACGACGGCCAGTCTTAAGCTCGGGCCCCCTGGGCGGTTCTG
ATAACGAGTAATCGTTAATCCGCAAATAACGTAAAAACCCGCTTCGGCGGGTTTTTTTATGGGGGGAGTT
TAGGGAAAGAGCATTTGTCAGAATATTTAAGGGCGCCTGTCACTTTGCTTGATATATGAGAATTATTTAA
CCTTATAAATGAGAAAAAAGCAACGCACTTTA
